>Addgene plasmid #31975 | pEGFP-STAG2-D299A | addgene partial sequence | sequence record 36912 | EGFP-C 5'-CATGGTCCTGCTGGAGTTCGTG-3'
TCTCGGCATGGACGAGCTGTACAGTACTCAGATCTCGACGAGCTCACTAGTCGCGGCCGCATGATAGCAG
CTCCAGAAATACCAACTGATTTTAATCTACTACAGGAGTCAGAAACACATTTTTCTTCTGACACAGATTT
TGAAGATATCGAAGGAAAAAACCAAAAGCAAGGCAAAGGCAAAACTTGTAAAAAAGGCAAAAAGGGCCCA
GCAGAAAAGGGCAAAGGTGGAAATGGAGGAGGAAAACCTCCTTCTGGTCCAAACCGAATGAATGGTCATC
ACCAACAGAATGGAGTGGAAAACATGATGTTGTTTGAAGTTGTTAAAATGGGCAAGAGTGCTATGCAGTC
GGTGGTAGATGATTGGATAGAATCATACAAGCATGACCGAGATATAGCACTTCTTGACCTTATCAACTTT
TTTATTCAGTGTTCAGGCTGTAAAGGAGTTGTCACAGCAGAAATGTTTAGACATATGCAGAACTCTGAGA
TAATTCGAAAAATGACTGAAGAATTCGATGAGGATAGTGGAGATTATCCACTTACCATGGCTGGTCCTCA
GTGGAAGAAGTTCAAATCCAGTTTTTGTGAATTCATTGGCGTGTTAGTACGGCAATGTCAATATAGTATC
ATATATGATGAGTATATGATGGATACAGTCATTTCACTTCTTACAGGATTGTCTGACTCACAAGTCAGAG
CATTTCGACATACAAGCACCCTGGCAGCTATGAAGTTGATGACAGCTTTGGTGAATGTGGCACTAAATCT
TAGCATTAATATGGATAATACACAAAGACAATATGAAGCAGAACGGAATAAAATGATTGGAAAACGAGCC
AATGAGAGGCTAGAACTCCTGCTAC
