>Addgene plasmid #31975 | pEGFP-STAG2-D299A | addgene partial sequence | sequence record 36922 | SV40pA-R 5'-GAAATTTGTGATGCTATTGC-3'
GCTGCATAACAGTTAACAACAACAATTGCATTCATTTTATGTTTCAGGTTCAGGGGGAGGTGTGGGAGGT
TTTTTAAAGCAAGTAAAACCTCTACAAATGTGGTATGGCTGATTATGATCAGTTATCTAGATCCGGTGGA
TCCCGGGCCCGCGGTACCGTCGACTGCAGAATTCGAAGCTTGAGCTCGAGTTACTTGTCATCGTCATCTT
TATAATCAAACATTGACACTCCAAGAACTGATTCATCCATAATTGAAGCTGGATCAAAGAAATCAGGCTT
CAGTTCTGTTCTCTCTCGTCTGTTCTTTGATGGTGGCAAATCTATATCCATGGTGTCAAAATCCATTCCC
TCATTAAGATCCTCAATCCTCCCTTCTGAGGACATCATAACATCTTCCACAATTGGCTCTTCATCATCTT
CCATTAGGCTTGTGCCACGCCGATTATAATCAAGAGGTGTTTGATGATGTTCAGTCTGCATTGGATAAAC
ACTCATGAAGCTATCCTCAGGCCGTAATCTTTTGGGCTCTCTCATAATAGTGGAGGTGAGTTGTGGTGTC
TGCATCATAACAGGGGTGTGCAGTGTTTGTTCTCTGCTTAACCACATACTGTCACTACTACTACTTTCTT
CAGTGAGTGAAAGCTGCATGCCCTCAACCACTTTCCGTTTTCCTGTAGATGGTTTTGATTTTTTACTCCG
TACTGTTGACCCCCGGCTGCTGATTCCACTAATGACTGACATGGTGTCATCATCACCACCAGCTAGCAAA
GAATTTCGGTAAGACATCAGTGGAAGCCACACATCCTCTCTTCGGAGTGACATCTGAAAGGTCATGAACT
TTTCCAAGTAAACAT
