>Addgene plasmid #31975 | pEGFP-STAG2-D299A | addgene partial sequence | sequence record 36925 | hSTAG2-F1 5'-CTGGTCCTCAGTGGAAGAAGTT-3'
TTGGCGTGTTAGTACGGCAATGTCAATATAGTATCATATATGATGAGTATATGATGGATACAGTCATTTC
ACTTCTTACAGGATTGTCTGACTCACAAGTCAGAGCATTTCGACATACAAGCACCCTGGCAGCTATGAAG
TTGATGACAGCTTTGGTGAATGTGGCACTAAATCTTAGCATTAATATGGATAATACACAAAGACAATATG
AAGCAGAACGGAATAAAATGATTGGAAAACGAGCCAATGAGAGGCTAGAACTCCTGCTACAAAAGCGGAA
AGAGCTTCAGGAAAATCAAGATGAAATAGAAAATATGATGAATGCAATATTTAAAGGAGTGTTTGTACAT
AGATACCGTGCTGCGATAGCTGAAATTCGAGCTATTTGCATTGAAGAGATTGGCATTTGGATGAAGATGT
ATAGTGATGCCTTTCTTAATGACAGTTATTTAAAATATGTTGGTTGGACTATGCATGATAAGCAAGGTGA
AGTAAGACTCAAATGTCTTACTGCTCTACAAGGGCTTTATTATAACAAAGAGCTTAATTCCAAACTGGAA
CTTTTTACCAGTCGGTTCAAGGATAGAATTGTGTCTATGACCCTTGACAAAGAATATGATGTTGCAGTAC
AAGCAATAAAATTACTCACTCTTGTTTTACAGAGTAGTGAAGAAGTTCTCACTGCAGAAGATTGTGAAAA
TGTCTATCATCTGGTTTATTCAGCTCACCGGCCAGTAGCAGTAGCAGCTGGAGAATTTCTCTACAAAAAG
CTCTTCAGTCGTAGAGATCCAGAGGAGGATGGAATGATGAAAAGAAGAGGAAGACAAGGTCCAAATGCCA
ACCTTGTT
