[The description below was written by a language model from this plasmid's Addgene catalogue record.]
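Description:
pEGFP-STAG2-D299A is a mammalian expression plasmid built on the Clontech pEGFP-C3 backbone (4727 bp without insert). It carries a human STAG2 cDNA (stromal antigen 2, also called SA-2 or SCC3B) with a point mutation changing aspartic acid 299 to alanine. The plasmid is maintained at high copy in E. coli under kanamycin selection. In mammalian cells the neomycin resistance marker allows selection of stable transfectants with G418. In this backbone family a single resistance gene typically serves both purposes, although no feature table is available here to confirm the arrangement.

The insert was introduced by ligation-independent cloning downstream of the backbone's EGFP coding sequence. The encoded protein is therefore an N-terminal EGFP fusion to STAG2, and the insert itself adds a C-terminal FLAG epitope. The EGFP moiety allows direct visualisation of the fusion protein's expression and subcellular localisation. The FLAG tag provides a handle for immunodetection or immunoprecipitation. The record does not name the promoter; pEGFP-C series vectors generally drive expression from the CMV immediate-early promoter with an SV40 polyadenylation signal, but this is not stated in the catalogue fields.

STAG2 encodes a subunit of the cohesin complex, which holds sister chromatids together. The associated publication concerns mutational inactivation of STAG2 as a cause of aneuploidy in human cancer. The D299A variant is presumably intended for comparison with wild-type STAG2 in functional or localisation assays in cultured human cells. The record does not say whether the substitution is tumour-derived or what effect it has on the protein.
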