Addgene plasmid #31975: pEGFP-STAG2-D299A
Depositing lab: Todd Waldman. Depositing organization: Georgetown University. Publication: Mutational inactivation of STAG2 causes aneuploidy in human cancer. Solomon DA, Kim T, Diaz-Martinez LA, Fair J, Elkahloun AG, Harris BT, Toretsky JA, Rosenberg SA, Shukla N, Ladanyi M, Samuels Y, James CD, Yu H, Kim JS, Waldman T. Science. 2011 Aug 19;333(6045):1039-43. 10.1126/science.1203619 PubMed 21852505.
Backbone
  Vector backbone: pEGFP-C3
  Backbone manufacturer: Clontech
  Backbone size w/o insert (bp): 4727
  Vector type: Mammalian Expression
  Selectable markers: Neomycin (select with G418)
Growth in bacteria
  Bacterial resistance: Kanamycin, 50 μg/mL
  Growth temperature: 37°C
  Growth strain: DH5alpha
  Copy number: High Copy
Gene/Insert
  Gene/Insert name: human STAG2 cDNA (alt names: stromal antigen 2; SA-2)
  Species: H. sapiens (human)
  Mutation: changed Aspartic acid 299 to Alanine
  Entrez Gene: STAG2 (a.k.a. SA-2, SA2, SCC3B, bA517O1.1)
  Tag / fusion protein: EGFP (N terminal on backbone); FLAG (C terminal on insert)
  Cloning method: Ligation Independent Cloning
  Sequencing primers: 5′ tgaagcagaacggaataaaatg
Terms and licenses: Academic/Nonprofit Terms; Industry Terms: Not Available to Industry
How to cite: pEGFP-STAG2-D299A was a gift from Todd Waldman (Addgene plasmid # 31975 ; http://n2t.net/addgene:31975 ; RRID:Addgene_31975)
